>Addgene plasmid #79804 | pTag-RFP-C-h-Rab7L1-c-Myc | depositor full sequence | sequence record 149415 | Full Sequence
TAGTTATTAATAGTAATCAATTACGGGGTCATTAGTTCATAGCCCATATATGGAGTTCCGCGTTACATAA
CTTACGGTAAATGGCCCGCCTGGCTGACCGCCCAACGACCCCCGCCCATTGACGTCAATAATGACGTATG
TTCCCATAGTAACGCCAATAGGGACTTTCCATTGACGTCAATGGGTGGAGTATTTACGGTAAACTGCCCA
CTTGGCAGTACATCAAGTGTATCATATGCCAAGTACGCCCCCTATTGACGTCAATGACGGTAAATGGCCC
GCCTGGCATTATGCCCAGTACATGACCTTATGGGACTTTCCTACTTGGCAGTACATCTACGTATTAGTCA
TCGCTATTACCATGGTGATGCGGTTTTGGCAGTACATCAATGGGCGTGGATAGCGGTTTGACTCACGGGG
ATTTCCAAGTCTCCACCCCATTGACGTCAATGGGAGTTTGTTTTGGCACCAAAATCAACGGGACTTTCCA
AAATGTCGTAACAACTCCGCCCCATTGACGCAAATGGGCGGTAGGCGTGTACGGTGGGAGGTCTATATAA
GCAGAGCTGGTTTAGTGAACCGTCAGATCCGCTAGCGCTACCGGTCGCCACCATGGTGTCTAAGGGCGAA
GAGCTGATTAAGGAGAACATGCACATGAAGCTGTACATGGAGGGCACCGTGAACAACCACCACTTCAAGT
GCACATCCGAGGGCGAAGGCAAGCCCTACGAGGGCACCCAGACCATGAGAATCAAGGTGGTCGAGGGCGG
CCCTCTCCCCTTCGCCTTCGACATCCTGGCTACCAGCTTCATGTACGGCAGCAGAACCTTCATCAACCAC
ACCCAGGGCATCCCCGACTTCTTTAAGCAGTCCTTCCCTGAGGGCTTCACATGGGAGAGAGTCACCACAT
ACGAAGACGGGGGCGTGCTGACCGCTACCCAGGACACCAGCCTCCAGGACGGCTGCCTCATCTACAACGT
CAAGATCAGAGGGGTGAACTTCCCATCCAACGGCCCTGTGATGCAGAAGAAAACACTCGGCTGGGAGGCC
AACACCGAGATGCTGTACCCCGCTGACGGCGGCCTGGAAGGCAGAAGCGACATGGCCCTGAAGCTCGTGG
GCGGGGGCCACCTGATCTGCAACTTCAAGACCACATACAGATCCAAGAAACCCGCTAAGAACCTCAAGAT
GCCCGGCGTCTACTATGTGGACCACAGACTGGAAAGAATCAAGGAGGCCGACAAAGAGACCTACGTCGAG
CAGCACGAGGTGGCTGTGGCCAGATACTGCGACCTCCCTAGCAAACTGGGGCACAAACTTAATTCCGGAC
TCAGATCTCGAGCTCAAATGGGCAGCCGCGACCACCTGTTCAAAGTGCTGGTGGTGGGGGACGCCGCAGT
GGGCAAGACGTCGCTGGTGCAGCGATATTCCCAGGACAGCTTCAGCAAACACTACAAGTCCACGGTGGGA
GTGGATTTTGCTCTGAAGGTTCTCCAGTGGTCTGACTACGAGATAGTGCGGCTTCAGCTGTGGGATATTG
CAGGGCAGGAGCGCTTCACCTCTATGACACGATTGTATTATCGGGATGCCTCTGCCTGTGTTATTATGTT
TGACGTTACCAATGCCACTACCTTCAGCAACAGCCAGAGGTGGAAACAGGACCTAGACAGCAAGCTCACA
CTACCCAATGGAGAGCCGGTGCCCTGCCTGCTCTTGGCCAACAAGTGTGATCTGTCCCCTTGGGCAGTGA
GCCGGGACCAGATTGACCGGTTCAGTAAAGAGAACGGTTTCACAGGTTGGACAGAAACATCAGTCAAGGA
GAACAAAAATATTAATGAGGCTATGAGAGTCCTCATTGAAAAGATGATGAGAAATTCCACAGAAGATATC
ATGTCTTTGTCCACCCAAGGGGACTACATCAATCTACAAACCAAGTCCTCCAGCTGGTCCTGCTGCACGC
GTACGCGGCCGCTCGAGCAGAAACTCATCTCAGAAGAGGATCTGTAAGGATCCACCGGATCTAGATAACT
GATCATAATCAGCCATACCACATTTGTAGAGGTTTTACTTGCTTTAAAAAACCTCCCACACCTCCCCCTG
AACCTGAAACATAAAATGAATGCAATTGTTGTTGTTAACTTGTTTATTGCAGCTTATAATGGTTACAAAT
AAAGCAATAGCATCACAAATTTCACAAATAAAGCATTTTTTTCACTGCATTCTAGTTGTGGTTTGTCCAA
ACTCATCAATGTATCTTAACGCGTAAATTGTAAGCGTTAATATTTTGTTAAAATTCGCGTTAAATTTTTG
TTAAATCAGCTCATTTTTTAACCAATAGGCCGAAATCGGCAAAATCCCTTATAAATCAAAAGAATAGACC
GAGATAGGGT
[37 nt withheld, positions 2391-2427]
AAAGAACGTGGACTCCAACGTCAAAGG
[49 nt withheld, positions 2455-2503]
T
[91 nt withheld, positions 2505-2595]
G
[124 nt withheld, positions 2597-2720]
CAGGTGGCACTTTTCGGGGAAATGTGCGCGGAACCCCTATTTGTTTATTTTTCTAAATACATTCAAATAT
GTATCCGCTCATGAGACAATAACCCTGATAAATGCTTCAATAATATTGAAAAAGGAAGAGTCCTGAGGCG
GAAAGAACCAGCTGTGGAATGTGTGTCAGTTAGGGTGTGGAAAGTCCCCAGGCTCCCCAGCAGGCAGAAG
TATGCAAAGCATGCATCTCAATTAGTCAGCAACCAGGTGTGGAAAGTCCCCAGGCTCCCCAGCAGGCAGA
AGTATGCAAAGCATGCATCTCAATTAGTCAGCAACCATAGTCCCGCCCCTAACTCCGCCCATCCCGCCCC
TAACTCCGCCCAGTTCCGCCCATTCTCCGCCCCATGGCTGACTAATTTTTTTTATTTATGCAGAGGCCGA
GGCCGCCTCGGCCTCTGAGCTATTCCAGAAGTAGTGAGGAGGCTTTTTTGGAGGCCTAGGCTTTTGCAAA
GATCGATCAAGAGACAGGATGAGGATCGTTTCGCATGATTGAACAAGATGGATTGCACGCAGGTTCTCCG
GCCGCTTGGGTGGAGAGGCTATTCGGCTATGACTGGGCACAACAGACAATCGGCTGCTCTGATGCCGCCG
TGTTCCGGCTGTCAGCGCAGGGGCGCCCGGTTCTTTTTGTCAAGACCGACCTGTCCGGTGCCCTGAATGA
ACTGCAAGACGAGGCAGCGCGGCTATCGTGGCTGGCCACGACGGGCGTTCCTTGCGCAGCTGTGCTCGAC
GTTGTCACTGAAGCGGGAAGGGACTGGCTGCTATTGGGCGAAGTGCCGGGGCAGGATCTCCTGTCATCTC
ACCTTGCTCCTGCCGAGAAAGTATCCATCATGGCTGATGCAATGCGGCGGCTGCATACGCTTGATCCGGC
TACCTGCCCATTCGACCACCAAGCGAAACATCGCATCGAGCGAGCACGTACTCGGATGGAAGCCGGTCTT
GTCGATCAGGATGATCTGGACGAAGAGCATCAGGGGCTCGCGCCAGCCGAACTGTTCGCCAGGCTCAAGG
CGAGCATGCCCGACGGCGAGGATCTCGTCGTGACCCATGGCGATGCCTGCTTGCCGAATATCATGGTGGA
AAATGGCCGCTTTTCTGGATTCATCGACTGTGGCCGGCTGGGTGTGGCGGACCGCTATCAGGACATAGCG
TTGGCTACCCGTGATATTGCTGAAGAGCTTGGCGGCGAATGGGCTGACCGCTTCCTCGTGCTTTACGGTA
TCGCCGCTCCCGATTCGCAGCGCATCGCCTTCTATCGCCTTCTTGACGAGTTCTTCTGAGCGGGACTCTG
GGGTTCGAAATGACCGACCAAGCGACGCCCAACCTGCCATCACGAGATTTCGATTCCACCGCCGCCTTCT
ATGAAAGGTTGGGCTTCGGAATCGTTTTCCGGGACGCCGGCTGGATGATCCTCCAGCGCGGGGATCTCAT
GCTGGAGTTCTTCGCCCACCCTAGGGGGAGGCTAACTGAAACACGGAAGGAGACAATACCGGAAGGAACC
CGCGCTATGACGGCAATAAAAAGACAGAATAAAACGCACGGTGTTGGGTCGTTTGTTCATAAACGCGGGG
TTCGGTCCCAGGGCTGGCACTCTGTCGATACCCCACCGAGACCCCATTGGGGCCAATACGCCCGCGTTTC
TTCCTTTTCCCCACCCCACCCCCCAAGTTCGGGTGAAGGCCCAGGGCTCGCAGCCAACGTCGGGGCGGCA
GGCCCTGCCATAGCCTCAGGTTACTCATATATACTTTAGATTGATTTAAAACTTCATTTTTAATTTAAAA
GGATCTAGGTGAAGATCCTTTTTGATAATCTCATGACCAAAATCCCTTAACGTGAGTTTTCGTTCCACTG
AGCGTCAGACCCCGTAGAAAAGATCAAAGGATCTTCTTGAGATCCTTTTTTTCTGCGCGTAATCTGCTGC
TTGCAAACAAAAAAACCACCGCTACCAGCGGTGGTTTGTTTGCCGGATCAAGAGCTACCAACTCTTTTTC
CGAAGGTAACTGGCTTCAGCAGAGCGCAGATACCAAATACTGTCCTTCTAGTGTAGCCGTAGTTAGGCCA
CCACTTCAAGAACTCTGTAGCACCGCCTACATACCTCGCTCTGCTAATCCTGTTACCAGTGGCTGCTGCC
AGTGGCGATAAGTCGTGTCTTACCGGGTTGGACTCAAGACGATAGTTACCGGATAAGGCGCAGCGGTCGG
GCTGAACGGGGGGTTCGTGCACACAGCCCAGCTTGGAGCGAACGACCTACACCGAACTGAGATACCTACA
GCGTGAGCTATGAGAAAGCGCCACGCTTCCCGAAGGGAGAAAGGCGGACAGGTATCCGGTAAGCGGCAGG
GTCGGAACAGGAGAGCGCACGAGGGAGCTTCCAGGGGGAAACGCCTGGTATCTTTATAGTCCTGTCGGGT
TTCGCCACCTCTGACTTGAGCGTCGATTTTTGTGATGCTCGTCAGGGGGGCGGAGCCTATGGAAAAACGC
CAGCAACGCGGCCTTTTTACGGTTCCTGGCCTTTTGCTGGCCTTTTGCTCACATGTTCTTTCCTGCGTTA
TCCCCTGATTCTGTGGATAACCGTATTACCGCCATGCAT
Features (pLannotate 1.2.2; 15 found; start..end, strand, type, name):
     61..364     +  enhancer       CMV enhancer: human cytomegalovirus immediate early enhancer
    365..568     +  promoter       CMV promoter: human cytomegalovirus (CMV) immediate early promoter
    613..1324    +  CDS            TagRFP (fragment): monomeric derivative of red fluorescent protein from Entacmaea quadricolor (Merzlyak et al., 2007) mammalian codon-optimized
   1324..1347    +  misc_feature   MCS (fragment): multiple cloning site
   1348..1956    +  CDS            RAB29: RAB7L_HUMAN - Also known as RAB7L1. Experimental evidence at protein level: Swiss-Prot protein existence level 1. The small GTPases Rab are key regulators in vesicle trafficking (PubMed:24788816). Essential for maintaining the integrity of the endosome-trans-Golgi network structure (By similarity). Together with LRRK2, plays a role in the retrograde trafficking pathway for recycling proteins, such as mannose 6 phosphate receptor (M6PR), between lysosomes and the Golgi apparatus in a retromer-dependent manner (PubMed:24788816). Recruits LRRK2 to the Golgi complex and stimulates LRRK2 kinase act
   2030..2114    +  CDS            large T antigen (fragment): large T antigen from SV40 (simian virus 40)
   2137..2258    +  polyA_signal   SV40 poly(A) signal: SV40 polyadenylation signal
   2292..2720    -  rep_origin     f1 ori (sequence partly withheld): f1 bacteriophage origin of replication; arrow indicates direction of (+) strand synthesis
   2747..2851    +  promoter       AmpR promoter: bla
   2853..3210    +  promoter       SV40 promoter: SV40 enhancer and early promoter
   3245..4039    +  CDS            NeoR/KanR: aminoglycoside phosphotransferase from Tn5; aph(3')-II (or nptII); confers resistance to neomycin, kanamycin, and G418 (Geneticin®)
   4060..4212    +  CDS            ble (fragment): BLE_KLEPN - Experimental evidence at protein level: Swiss-Prot protein existence level 1. Binding protein with a strong affinity to the bleomycin family of antibiotics. Binds to CL990; an antimitotic-antibiotic compound. From Klebsiella pneumoniae.
   4271..4318    +  polyA_signal   HSV TK poly(A) signal: herpes simplex virus thymidine kinase polyadenylation signal (Cole and Stacy, 1985)
   4409..4425    -  polyA_signal   bGH poly(A) signal (fragment): bovine growth hormone polyadenylation signal
   4647..5235    +  rep_origin     ori: high-copy-number ColE1/pMB1/pBR322/pUC origin of replication
