[The description below was written by a language model from this plasmid's Addgene catalogue record and pLannotate feature annotations shown in this document.]
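Description:
pTag-RFP-C-h-Rab7L1-c-Myc is a mammalian expression plasmid of about 5.3 kb, built on the Evrogen pTagRFP-C backbone, that produces human Rab7L1 (also called RAB29) as a red fluorescent fusion protein. The human cytomegalovirus immediate early enhancer and promoter drive a single open reading frame. In it, mammalian codon-optimised TagRFP, a monomeric red fluorescent protein derived from Entacmaea quadricolor, is joined through a short remnant of the multiple cloning site to the N terminus of the RAB29 coding sequence. The catalogue entry also lists a c-Myc epitope at the C terminus of the insert, although the feature table does not annotate this tag separately. Transcripts end at an SV40 polyadenylation signal. The insert was introduced by restriction cloning, but the sites used are not recorded.

The plasmid is propagated in E. coli from a high-copy ColE1/pUC-type origin under kanamycin selection, and an f1 origin is also present. Resistance comes from a Tn5 aminoglycoside phosphotransferase (NeoR/KanR) cassette with a dual promoter arrangement. A bacterial bla promoter drives expression in E. coli, while the SV40 enhancer/early promoter and an HSV TK polyadenylation signal allow the same gene to confer G418 resistance in mammalian cells. The short large T antigen, ble and bGH poly(A) fragments in the annotation appear to be backbone remnants rather than functional elements.

RAB29 is a small Rab GTPase involved in vesicle trafficking, in maintaining the endosome–trans-Golgi network and in recruiting LRRK2 to the Golgi. The construct therefore suits live-cell or fixed-cell imaging of Rab7L1-positive compartments, and the Myc epitope offers antibody-based detection. It was deposited alongside a study of insulin receptor trafficking in pancreatic beta cells.
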