Addgene plasmid #79804: pTag-RFP-C-h-Rab7L1-c-Myc
Purpose: Express TagRFP labeled human Rab7L1.
Depositing lab: James Johnson. Depositing organization: University of British Columbia. Publication: Inter-domain tagging implicates caveolin-1 in insulin receptor trafficking and Erk signaling bias in pancreatic beta-cells. Boothe T, Lim GE, Cen H, Skovso S, Piske M, Li SN, Nabi IR, Gilon P, Johnson JD. Mol Metab. 2016 Feb 10;5(5):366-78. doi: 10.1016/j.molmet.2016.01.009. eCollection 2016 May. S2212-8778(16)00021-1 PubMed 27110488.
Backbone
  Vector backbone: pTagRFP-C vector
  Backbone manufacturer: Evrogen
  Vector type: Mammalian Expression
Growth in bacteria
  Bacterial resistance: Kanamycin, 50 μg/mL
  Growth temperature: 37°C
  Growth strain: DH5alpha
  Copy number: Unknown
Gene/Insert
  Gene/Insert name: Rab7L1 (alt name: Rab29)
  Species: H. sapiens (human)
  GenBank ID: NM_003929.3
  Entrez Gene: RAB29 (a.k.a. RAB7L, RAB7L1)
  Promoter: CMV
  Tag / fusion protein: TagRFP (N terminal on backbone); myc (C terminal on insert)
  Cloning method: Restriction Enzyme; 5′ cloning site unknown (unknown if destroyed); 3′ cloning site unknown (unknown if destroyed)
  Sequencing primers: 5′ TagRFPmKate-F1 (AGGCCGACAAAGAGACCTAC); 3′ SV40pA-R
Terms and licenses: Academic/Nonprofit Terms; Industry Terms
How to cite: pTag-RFP-C-h-Rab7L1-c-Myc was a gift from James Johnson (Addgene plasmid # 79804 ; http://n2t.net/addgene:79804 ; RRID:Addgene_79804)
