>Addgene plasmid #79804 | pTag-RFP-C-h-Rab7L1-c-Myc | addgene partial sequence | sequence record 153642 | CMV-F 5'-CGCAAATGGGCGGTAGGCGTG-3'
CTGGTTTAGTGAACCGTCAGATCCGCTAGCGCTACCGGTCGCCACCATGGTGTCTAAGGGCGAAGAGCTG
ATTAAGGAGAACATGCACATGAAGCTGTACATGGAGGGCACCGTGAACAACCACCACTTCAAGTGCACAT
CCGAGGGCGAAGGCAAGCCCTACGAGGGCACCCAGACCATGAGAATCAAGGTGGTCGAGGGCGGCCCTCT
CCCCTTCGCCTTCGACATCCTGGCTACCAGCTTCATGTACGGCAGCAGAACCTTCATCAACCACACCCAG
GGCATCCCCGACTTCTTTAAGCAGTCCTTCCCTGAGGGCTTCACATGGGAGAGAGTCACCACATACGAAG
ACGGGGGCGTGCTGACCGCTACCCAGGACACCAGCCTCCAGGACGGCTGCCTCATCTACAACGTCAAGAT
CAGAGGGGTGAACTTCCCATCCAACGGCCCTGTGATGCAGAAGAAAACACTCGGCTGGGAGGCCAACACC
GAGATGCTGTACCCCGCTGACGGCGGCCTGGAAGGCAGAAGCGACATGGCCCTGAAGCTCGTGGGCGGGG
GCCACCTGATCTGCAACTTCAAGACCACATACAGATCCAAGAAACCCGCTAAGAACCTCAAGATGCCCGG
CGTCTACTATGTGGACCACAGACTGGAAAGAATCAAGGAGGCCGACAAAGAGACCTACGTCGAGCAGCAC
GAGGTGGCTGTGGCCAGATACTGCGACCTCCCTAGCAAACTGGGGCACAAACTTAATTCCGGACTCAGAT
CTCGAGCTCAAATGGGCAGCCGCGACCACCTGTTCAA
