>Addgene plasmid #79804 | pTag-RFP-C-h-Rab7L1-c-Myc | addgene partial sequence | sequence record 153643 | SV40pA-R 5'-GAAATTTGTGATGCTATTGC-3'
ACAAGTTAACAACAACAATTGCATTCATTTTATGTTTCAGGTTCAGGGGGAGGTGTGGGAGGTTTTTTAA
AGCAAGTAAAACCTCTACAAATGTGGTATGGCTGATTATGATCAGTTATCTAGATCCGGTGGATCCTTAC
AGATCCTCTTCTGAGATGAGTTTCTGCTCGAGCGGCCGCGTACGCGTGCAGCAGGACCAGCTGGAGGACT
TGGTTTGTAGATTGATGTAGTCCCCTTGGGTGGACAAAGACATGATATCTTCTGTGGAATTTCTCATCAT
CTTTTCAATGAGGACTCTCATAGCCTCATTAATATTTTTGTTCTCCTTGACTGATGTTTCTGTCCAACCT
GTGAAACCGTTCTCTTTACTGAACCGGTCAATCTGGTCCCGGCTCACTGCCCAAGGGGACAGATCACACT
TGTTGGCCAAGAGCAGGCAGGGCACCGGCTCTCCATTGGGTAGTGTGAGCTTGCTGTCTAGGTCCTGTTT
CCACCTCTGGCTGTTGCTGAAGGTAGTGGCATTGGTAACGTCAAACATAATAACACAGGCAGAGGCATCC
CGATAATACAATCGTGTCATAGAGGTGAAGCGCTCCTGCCCTGCAATATCCCACAGCTGAAGCCGCACTA
TCTCGTAGTCAGACCACTGGAGAACCTTCAGAGCAAAATCCACTCCCACCGTGGACTTGTAGTGTTTGCT
GAAGCTGTCCTGGGAATATCGCTGCACCAGCGACGTCTTGCCCACTGCGGCGTCCCCCACCACCAGCACT
TTGAACAGGTGGTCGCGGCTGCCCATTTGAGCTCGAGATCTGAGTCCGGAATTAAGTTTGTGCCC
